Addgene plasmid #8989: pRK7-HA-S6K1-E389-D3E
Depositing lab: John Blenis. Depositing organization: Harvard Medical School. Publication: Identification of a conserved motif required for mTOR signaling. Schalm SS, Blenis J. Curr Biol. 2002 Apr 16. 12(8):632-9. 10.1016/S0960-9822(02)00762-5 PubMed 11967149.
Backbone
  Vector backbone: pRK7
  Backbone size w/o insert (bp): 4700
  Vector type: Mammalian Expression
Growth in bacteria
  Bacterial resistance: Ampicillin, 100 μg/mL
  Growth temperature: 37°C
  Growth strain: DH5alpha
  Copy number: High Copy
Gene/Insert
  Gene/Insert name: S6K1
  Species: R. norvegicus (rat)
  Insert size (bp): 1500
  Mutation: T389E, S411D, S418D, T421E, S424D
  Entrez Gene: Rps6kb1 (a.k.a. p70 S6K-alpha)
  Tag / fusion protein: HA (N terminal on insert)
  Cloning method: Restriction Enzyme; 5′ cloning site XbaI (not destroyed); 3′ cloning site EcoRI (not destroyed)
  Sequencing primers: 5′ SP6
Terms and licenses: Academic/Nonprofit Terms; Industry Terms: Not Available to Industry
How to cite: pRK7-HA-S6K1-E389-D3E was a gift from John Blenis (Addgene plasmid # 8989)
