[The description below was written by a language model from this plasmid's Addgene catalogue record.]
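Description:
pRK7-HA-S6K1-E389-D3E is a mammalian expression plasmid built on the pRK7 backbone (about 4.7 kb without insert). It carries a roughly 1.5 kb cDNA for rat ribosomal protein S6 kinase 1 (Rps6kb1, also called p70 S6K-alpha), cloned by restriction digestion between XbaI and EcoRI sites, both of which remain intact. The plasmid is maintained in E. coli as a high-copy construct under ampicillin selection. The record has no feature table and does not name the promoter, polyadenylation signal or origin of replication. The use of an SP6 primer for 5′ sequencing suggests an SP6 promoter site upstream of the insert. No mammalian selection marker is listed, so the record gives no basis for anything other than transient expression.

The kinase is fused at its N terminus to an HA epitope tag, which allows the exogenous protein to be detected or immunoprecipitated separately from endogenous S6K1. The insert bears five acidic substitutions at phosphorylation sites. T389E replaces the hydrophobic-motif threonine, whose phosphorylation depends on mTOR. S411D, S418D, T421E and S424D make up the "D3E" set, which alters a cluster of serine/threonine sites in the C-terminal autoinhibitory region. Acidic residues at such positions are generally used to mimic constitutive phosphorylation, so this variant is designed to behave as a phosphomimetic form less dependent on upstream input at those sites. The associated publication concerns a conserved motif required for mTOR signaling. This is consistent with using the construct in transfected mammalian cells to dissect how mTOR-dependent regulation controls S6K1 phosphorylation and activity, typically alongside wild-type or other mutant S6K1 alleles.
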