>Addgene plasmid #8989 | pRK7-HA-S6K1-E389-D3E | addgene partial sequence | sequence record 17532 | 8989 with rRps6-F (ATTTGCCTCCCTACCTCACA)
CTGCTGAAAGAAATGCTGCTTCTCGTCTTGGAGCTGGCCCTGGGGATGCTGGAGAAGTCCAAGCGCATCC
ATTTTTTAGACACATTAACTGGGAAGAGCTTTTGGCTCGGAAGGTGGAGCCCCCCTTTAAGCCTCTGTTG
CAATCTGAAGAGGATGTGAGTCAGTTTGATTCAAAGTTTACTCGTCAGACACCTGTTGACAGCCCCGATG
ACTCAACTCTCAGTGAAAGTGCCAACCAGGTCTTTCTGGGTTTTGCATATGTGGCTCCATCTGTACTTGA
AAGTGTGAAAGAAAAGTTTTCTTTTGAACCAAAAATCCGAGATCCTCGAAGATTTATTGGTGACCCACGA
GAGCCTGTCGACCCAGTCAAATTCTCTCCTGGGGATTTCTGGGGACGAGGTGCTTCAGCCAGCACAGCAA
ATCCTCAGACACCTGTGGAATACCCAATGGAAACAAGTGGAATAGAGCAGATGGATGTGACAACGAGCGG
GGAAGCTTCAGCGCCACTTCCAATCCGACAGCCCAACTCTGGGCCATACAAAAAACAAGCTTTTCCTATG
ATCTCCAAACGGCCAGAGCACCTGCGTATGAATCTATGATGAAACAATGCTTTTATTAATGCAAATGCAA
AAAGGAAACAAATCCTGGAAGGGGATGTGTGAGGATCCCCCGGGCTGCAGGAATTCAATCGATGGCCGCC
ATGGCCCAACTTGTTTATTGCAGCTTATAATGGTTACAAATAAAGCAATAGCATCACAAATTTCACAAAT
AAAGCATTTTTTTCACTGCATTCTA
