>Addgene plasmid #8989 | pRK7-HA-S6K1-E389-D3E | addgene partial sequence | sequence record 17533 | 8989 with SP6
TCCCAGGTCCAACTGCACCTCGGTTCTAAGCTTCTGCAGGTCGACTCTAGAATGTACCCATACGATGTTC
CAGATTACGCTGCAGGAGTGTTTGACATAGACCTGGACCAGCCAGAGGATGCAGGCTCTGAGGATGAGCT
GGAGGAGGGGGGTCAGTTAAATGAAAGCATGGACCATGGGGGAGTTGGACCATATGAACTTGGCATGGAA
CATTGTGAGAAATTTGAAATCTCAGAAACTAGTGTGAACAGAGGGCCAGAAAAAATCAGACCAGAATGTT
TTGAGCTACTTCGGGTACTTGGTAAAGGGGGCTATGGAAAGGTTTTTCAAGTACGAAAAGTAACAGGAGC
AAATACTGGGAAGATATTTGCCATGAAGGTGCTTAAAAAGGCAATGATAGTAAGAAATGCTAAAGATACA
GCTCATACAAAAGCAGAGCGGAATATTCTGGAGGAAGTAAAGCATCCCTTCATCGTGGATTTAATTTATG
CCTTTCAGACCGGTGGAAAACTCTACCTCATCCTTGAGTATCTCAGTGGAGGAGAACTATTTATGCAGTT
AGAAAGAGAGGGGATATTCATGGAAGATACAGCTTGCTTTTACTTGGCTGAAATCTCCATGGCTTTGGGG
CATTTACATCAAAAAGGGATCATCTACAGAGACCTGAAGCCGGAGAACATCATGCTTAATCACCAAGGTC
ACGTGAAGCTGACAGACTTTGGACTATGCAAAGAATCTATTCATGATGGAACAGTCACGCACACATTTTG
TGGAACAATAGAATACATGGCCCCTGAAATCTTGATGAGAAGCGGCCACAACCGTGCTGTGGATTGGTGG
AGTTTGGGAGCATTAATGTATGACATGCTGACTGGAGCACCTCCATTCACTGGGGAGAATAGAAAGAAAC
AATTGACAAAATCCTCAATGTAAACTTATTT
